Addgene plasmid #201391: H_NLS 41kDa (BFP)
Purpose: Nucleocytoplasmic transport probe
Depositing lab: Pere Roca-Cusachs. Depositing organization: Institut de Bioenginyeria de Catalunya (IBEC).
Backbone
  Vector backbone: pEGFP-C3
  Vector type: Mammalian Expression
Growth in bacteria
  Bacterial resistance: Kanamycin, 50 μg/mL
  Growth temperature: 37°C
  Growth strain: DH5alpha
  Copy number: High Copy
Gene/Insert
  Gene/Insert name: (NLS)SV40-BFP-2PrA
  Species: Synthetic
  Cloning method: Ligation Independent Cloning
Terms and licenses: Academic/Nonprofit Terms; Industry Terms: Not Available to Industry
Depositor comments: Internal lab code: IG120/P698. Related to Andreu, Ignasi Granero-Moya et al. 2022 Nat Cell Biol. (https://pubmed.ncbi.nlm.nih.gov/35681009/)
How to cite: H_NLS 41kDa (BFP) was a gift from Pere Roca-Cusachs (Addgene plasmid # 201391 ; http://n2t.net/addgene:201391 ; RRID:Addgene_201391)
