[The description below was written by a language model from this plasmid's Addgene catalogue record and pLannotate feature annotations shown in this document.]
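Description:
H_NLS 41kDa (BFP) is a mammalian expression plasmid built on the pEGFP-C3 backbone and designed as a fluorescent probe of nucleocytoplasmic transport. It is maintained in E. coli at high copy through a ColE1/pUC-type origin and selected with kanamycin. The NeoR/KanR (aph(3')-II) cassette sits behind tandem bacterial (AmpR-type) and SV40 early promoters and ends in the HSV TK polyadenylation signal, so the same marker can also confer G418 resistance in mammalian cells. An f1 origin is present as well, a standard backbone element that permits single-stranded DNA production.

The payload is a synthetic fusion described as (NLS)SV40-BFP-2PrA, driven by the CMV immediate early enhancer/promoter. The feature table identifies the fluorescent moiety as EBFP2, a monomeric blue fluorescent protein, followed in frame by a fragment of Staphylococcus aureus protein A that corresponds to the two PrA repeats named in the insert. The SV40 nuclear localization signal is not annotated separately; from the insert name it presumably lies just upstream of EBFP2, but the table does not confirm its position. Downstream of the fusion are short annotated remnants of a His tag, a T7 gene 10-derived solubility tag and a T7 terminator, likely carried over from a bacterial expression source, and then a partial SV40 poly(A) signal. Whether the tag remnants are translated as part of the fusion is not stated.

The "41kDa" in the name appears to refer to the size of the probe, with the protein A domains presumably serving as inert bulk, and the "H" prefix is not explained in the record. The probe is expressed in cultured mammalian cells, where its nuclear versus cytoplasmic blue fluorescence can be used to report on transport.
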