Features (pLannotate 1.2.2; 18 found; start..end, strand, type, name):
     39..342     +  enhancer       CMV enhancer: human cytomegalovirus immediate early enhancer
    415..432     -  promoter       CMV promoter (fragment): human cytomegalovirus (CMV) immediate early promoter
    495..546     +  promoter       CMVd2 promoter: truncated human cytomegalovirus (CMV) immediate early promoter that yields moderately reduced expression relative to the full-length promoter
    633..1346    +  CDS            EBFP2: EBFP2 is a basic (constitutively fluorescent) blue fluorescent protein published in 2007, derived from Aequorea victoria. It is reported to be a rapidly-maturing monomer with moderate acid sensitivity.
   1353..1700    +  CDS            spa (fragment): SPA_STAAM - Experimental evidence at protein level: Swiss-Prot protein existence level 1. Plays a role in the inhibition of the host innate and adaptive immune responses. Possesses five immunoglobulin-binding domains that capture both the fragment crystallizable region (Fc region) and the Fab region (part of Ig that identifies antigen) of immunoglobulins (By similarity). In turn, Staphylococcus aureus is protected from phagocytic killing via inhibition of Ig Fc region. In addition, the host elicited B-cell response is prevented due to a decrease of antibody-secreting cell proliferation that en
   1754..1771    +  CDS            9xHis (fragment): 9xHis affinity tag
   1781..1830    +  CDS            SET1 (fragment): solubility-enhancement tag derived from T7 phage gene 10B
   1838..1885    +  terminator     T7 terminator: transcription terminator for bacteriophage T7 RNA polymerase
   1910..1941    +  polyA_signal   SV40 poly(A) signal (fragment): SV40 polyadenylation signal
   1975..2403    -  rep_origin     f1 ori (sequence partly withheld): f1 bacteriophage origin of replication; arrow indicates direction of (+) strand synthesis
   2430..2534    +  promoter       AmpR promoter: bla
   2536..2893    +  promoter       SV40 promoter: SV40 enhancer and early promoter
   2928..3722    +  CDS            NeoR/KanR: aminoglycoside phosphotransferase from Tn5; aph(3')-II (or nptII); confers resistance to neomycin, kanamycin, and G418 (Geneticin®)
   3743..3895    +  CDS            ble (fragment): BLE_KLEPN - Experimental evidence at protein level: Swiss-Prot protein existence level 1. Binding protein with a strong affinity to the bleomycin family of antibiotics. Binds to CL990; an antimitotic-antibiotic compound. From Klebsiella pneumoniae.
   3954..4001    +  polyA_signal   HSV TK poly(A) signal: herpes simplex virus thymidine kinase polyadenylation signal (Cole and Stacy, 1985)
   4092..4108    -  polyA_signal   bGH poly(A) signal (fragment): bovine growth hormone polyadenylation signal
   4330..4918    +  rep_origin     ori: high-copy-number ColE1/pMB1/pBR322/pUC origin of replication
   5033..5054    +  enhancer       CMV enhancer (fragment): human cytomegalovirus immediate early enhancer
>Addgene plasmid #201391 | H_NLS 41kDa (BFP) | addgene full sequence | sequence record 399879 | Addgene NGS Result
ACGGGGTCATTAGTTCATAGCCCATATATGGAGTTCCGCGTTACATAACTTACGGTAAATGGCCCGCCTG
GCTGACCGCCCAACGACCCCCGCCCATTGACGTCAATAATGACGTATGTTCCCATAGTAACGCCAATAGG
GACTTTCCATTGACGTCAATGGGTGGAGTATTTACGGTAAACTGCCCACTTGGCAGTACATCAAGTGTAT
CATATGCCAAGTACGCCCCCTATTGACGTCAATGACGGTAAATGGCCCGCCTGGCATTATGCCCAGTACA
TGACCTTATGGGACTTTCCTACTTGGCAGTACATCTACGTATTAGTCATCGCTATTACCATGGTGATGCG
GTTTTGGCAGTACATCATTGGGCGTGGATAGCGGTTTGACTCACGGGGATTTCCAAGTCTCCACCCCATT
GACGTCAATGGGAGTTTGTTTTGGCACCAAAATCAACGGGACTTTCCAAAATGTCGTAACAACTCCGCCC
CATTGACGCAAATGGGCGGTAGGCGTGTACGGTGGGAGGTCTATATAAGCAGAGCTGGTTTAGTGAACCG
TCAGATCCGCTAGCGCTACCGGTCGCCACCATGGGCCCAAAAAAGAAAAGAAAAGTTGGAGGCGGGGGCA
GCGTGTGCAAGGGCGAGGAGCTGTTCACCGGGGTGGTGCCCATCCTGGTCGAGCTGGACGGCGACGTAAA
CGGCCACAAGTTCAGCGTGAGGGGCGAGGGCGAGGGCGATGCCACCAACGGCAAGCTGACCCTGAAGTTC
ATCTGCACCACCGGCAAGCTGCCCGTGCCCTGGCCCACCCTCGTGACCACCCTGAGCCACGGCGTGCAGT
GCTTCGCCCGCTACCCCGACCACATGAAGCAGCACGACTTCTTCAAGTCCGCCATGCCCGAAGGCTACGT
CCAGGAGCGCACCATCTTCTTCAAGGACGACGGCACCTACAAGACCCGCGCCGAGGTGAAGTTCGAGGGC
GACACCCTGGTGAACCGCATCGAGCTGAAGGGCGTCGACTTCAAGGAGGACGGCAACATCCTGGGGCACA
AGCTGGAGTACAACTTCAACAGCCACAACATCTATATCATGGCCGTCAAGCAGAAGAACGGCATCAAGGT
GAACTTCAAGATCCGCCACAACGTGGAGGACGGCAGCGTGCAGCTCGCCGACCACTACCAGCAGAACACC
CCCATCGGCGACGGCCCCGTGCTGCTGCCCGACAGCCACTACCTGAGCACCCAGTCCGTGCTGAGCAAAG
ACCCCAACGAGAAGCGCGATCACATGGTCCTGCTGGAGTTCCGCACCGCCGCCGGGATCACTCTCGGCAT
GGACGAGCTGTACAAGAAGCTTGCTCAACAAAATGCTTTTTATCAAGTCTTAAATATGCCTAACTTAAAT
GCTGATCAACGCAATGGTTTTATCCAAAGCCTTAAAGATGATCCAAGCCAAAGTGCTAACGTTTTAGGTG
AAGCTCAAAAACTTAATGACTCTCAAGCTCCAAAAGCTGATGCGCAACAAAATAACTTCAACAAAGATCA
ACAAAGCGCCTTCTATGAAATCTTGAACATGCCTAACTTAAACGAAGCGCAACGTAACGGCTTCATTCAA
AGTCTTAAAGACGACCCAAGCCAAAGCACTAACGTTTTAGGTGAAGCTAAAAAATTAAACGAATCTCAAG
CACCGAAAGCTGATAACAATTAAGTCGACCCGGGTATCCGTATGATGTGCCTGACTACGCATGATATCTC
GAGCACCACCACCACCACCACTGAGATCCGGCTGCTAACAAAGCCCGAAAGGAAGCTGAGTTGGCTGCTG
CCACCGCTGAGCAATAACTAGCATAACCCCTTGGGGCCTCTAAACGGGTCTTGAGGGGTTTTTTGCTGAA
AGGAGGAACTATATCCGGATGTGGTTTGTCCAAACTCATCAATGTATCTTAACGCGTAAATTGTAAGCGT
TAATATTTTGTTAAAATTCGCGTTAAATTTTTGTTAAATCAGCTCATTTTTTAACCAATAGGCCGAAATC
GGCAAAATCCCTTATAAATCAAAAGAATAGACCGAGATAGGGT
[37 nt withheld, positions 2074-2110]
AAAGAACGTGGACTCCAACGTCAAAGG
[49 nt withheld, positions 2138-2186]
T
[91 nt withheld, positions 2188-2278]
G
[124 nt withheld, positions 2280-2403]
CAGGTGGCACTTTTCGGGGAAATGTGCGCGGAACCCCTATTTGTTTATTTTTCTAAATACATTCAAATAT
GTATCCGCTCATGAGACAATAACCCTGATAAATGCTTCAATAATATTGAAAAAGGAAGAGTCCTGAGGCG
GAAAGAACCAGCTGTGGAATGTGTGTCAGTTAGGGTGTGGAAAGTCCCCAGGCTCCCCAGCAGGCAGAAG
TATGCAAAGCATGCATCTCAATTAGTCAGCAACCAGGTGTGGAAAGTCCCCAGGCTCCCCAGCAGGCAGA
AGTATGCAAAGCATGCATCTCAATTAGTCAGCAACCATAGTCCCGCCCCTAACTCCGCCCATCCCGCCCC
TAACTCCGCCCAGTTCCGCCCATTCTCCGCCCCATGGCTGACTAATTTTTTTTATTTATGCAGAGGCCGA
GGCCGCCTCGGCCTCTGAGCTATTCCAGAAGTAGTGAGGAGGCTTTTTTGGAGGCCTAGGCTTTTGCAAA
GATCGATCAAGAGACAGGATGAGGATCGTTTCGCATGATTGAACAAGATGGATTGCACGCAGGTTCTCCG
GCCGCTTGGGTGGAGAGGCTATTCGGCTATGACTGGGCACAACAGACAATCGGCTGCTCTGATGCCGCCG
TGTTCCGGCTGTCAGCGCAGGGGCGCCCGGTTCTTTTTGTCAAGACCGACCTGTCCGGTGCCCTGAATGA
ACTGCAAGACGAGGCAGCGCGGCTATCGTGGCTGGCCACGACGGGCGTTCCTTGCGCAGCTGTGCTCGAC
GTTGTCACTGAAGCGGGAAGGGACTGGCTGCTATTGGGCGAAGTGCCGGGGCAGGATCTCCTGTCATCTC
ACCTTGCTCCTGCCGAGAAAGTATCCATCATGGCTGATGCAATGCGGCGGCTGCATACGCTTGATCCGGC
TACCTGCCCATTCGACCACCAAGCGAAACATCGCATCGAGCGAGCACGTACTCGGATGGAAGCCGGTCTT
GTCGATCAGGATGATCTGGACGAAGAGCATCAGGGGCTCGCGCCAGCCGAACTGTTCGCCAGGCTCAAGG
CGAGCATGCCCGACGGCGAGGATCTCGTCGTGACCCATGGCGATGCCTGCTTGCCGAATATCATGGTGGA
AAATGGCCGCTTTTCTGGATTCATCGACTGTGGCCGGCTGGGTGTGGCGGACCGCTATCAGGACATAGCG
TTGGCTACCCGTGATATTGCTGAAGAGCTTGGCGGCGAATGGGCTGACCGCTTCCTCGTGCTTTACGGTA
TCGCCGCTCCCGATTCGCAGCGCATCGCCTTCTATCGCCTTCTTGACGAGTTCTTCTGAGCGGGACTCTG
GGGTTCGAAATGACCGACCAAGCGACGCCCAACCTGCCATCACGAGATTTCGATTCCACCGCCGCCTTCT
ATGAAAGGTTGGGCTTCGGAATCGTTTTCCGGGACGCCGGCTGGATGATCCTCCAGCGCGGGGATCTCAT
GCTGGAGTTCTTCGCCCACCCTAGGGGGAGGCTAACTGAAACACGGAAGGAGACAATACCGGAAGGAACC
CGCGCTATGACGGCAATAAAAAGACAGAATAAAACGCACGGTGTTGGGTCGTTTGTTCATAAACGCGGGG
TTCGGTCCCAGGGCTGGCACTCTGTCGATACCCCACCGAGACCCCATTGGGGCCAATACGCCCGCGTTTC
TTCCTTTTCCCCACCCCACCCCCCAAGTTCGGGTGAAGGCCCAGGGCTCGCAGCCAACGTCGGGGCGGCA
GGCCCTGCCATAGCCTCAGGTTACTCATATATACTTTAGATTGATTTAAAACTTCATTTTTAATTTAAAA
GGATCTAGGTGAAGATCCTTTTTGATAATCTCATGACCAAAATCCCTTAACGTGAGTTTTCGTTCCACTG
AGCGTCAGACCCCGTAGAAAAGATCAAAGGATCTTCTTGAGATCCTTTTTTTCTGCGCGTAATCTGCTGC
TTGCAAACAAAAAAACCACCGCTACCAGCGGTGGTTTGTTTGCCGGATCAAGAGCTACCAACTCTTTTTC
CGAAGGTAACTGGCTTCAGCAGAGCGCAGATACCAAATACTGTTCTTCTAGTGTAGCCGTAGTTAGGCCA
CCACTTCAAGAACTCTGTAGCACCGCCTACATACCTCGCTCTGCTAATCCTGTTACCAGTGGCTGCTGCC
AGTGGCGATAAGTCGTGTCTTACCGGGTTGGACTCAAGACGATAGTTACCGGATAAGGCGCAGCGGTCGG
GCTGAACGGGGGGTTCGTGCACACAGCCCAGCTTGGAGCGAACGACCTACACCGAACTGAGATACCTACA
GCGTGAGCTATGAGAAAGCGCCACGCTTCCCGAAGGGAGAAAGGCGGACAGGTATCCGGTAAGCGGCAGG
GTCGGAACAGGAGAGCGCACGAGGGAGCTTCCAGGGGGAAACGCCTGGTATCTTTATAGTCCTGTCGGGT
TTCGCCACCTCTGACTTGAGCGTCGATTTTTGTGATGCTCGTCAGGGGGGCGGAGCCTATGGAAAAACGC
CAGCAACGCGGCCTTTTTACGGTTCCTGGCCTTTTGCTGGCCTTTTGCTCACATGTTCTTTCCTGCGTTA
TCCCCTGATTCTGTGGATAACCGTATTACCGCCATGCATTAGTTATTAATAGTAATCAATT
